Addgene plasmid #198991: pGL0_90 [ORI_BC_15]
Purpose: Level 0 part
Depositing lab: Charlie Gilbert & Nili Ostrov & Cultivarium Tools. Depositing organization: Cultivarium, Convergent Research. Publication: A scalable framework for high-throughput identification of functional origins of replication in non-model bacteria. Gilbert C, Brumwell SL, Crits-Christoph A, Kang SC, Martin-Moldes Z, Alsharif W, Esmurria A, Nguyen M-A, Lee HH, Ostrov N. bioRxiv 2023.05.19.541510 10.1101/2023.05.19.541510.
Backbone
  Vector backbone: pGLDV_17
  Vector type: Synthetic Biology
Growth in bacteria
  Bacterial resistance: Chloramphenicol, 25 μg/mL
  Growth temperature: 37°C
  Growth strain: E. coli Zymo 10B
  Copy number: High Copy
Gene/Insert
  Gene/Insert name: ORI_BC_15
  Species: Synthetic
  Cloning method: Unknown
Terms and licenses: Academic/Nonprofit Terms; Industry Terms: Not Available to Industry
How to cite: pGL0_90 [ORI_BC_15] was a gift from Charlie Gilbert & Nili Ostrov & Cultivarium Tools (Addgene plasmid # 198991 ; http://n2t.net/addgene:198991 ; RRID:Addgene_198991)
