[The description below was written by a language model from this plasmid's Addgene catalogue record and pLannotate feature annotations shown in this document.]
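Description:
pGL0_90 [ORI_BC_15] is a small (about 2.3 kb) synthetic biology plasmid that serves as a "Level 0" part in a hierarchical modular cloning scheme. It is built on the pGLDV_17 backbone and stores a single basic component for later assembly into larger constructs. It is propagated in E. coli as a high-copy plasmid by a ColE1/pMB1/pUC-type origin of replication. Selection is with chloramphenicol, through a cat (chloramphenicol acetyltransferase) gene driven by its native cat promoter and followed by the phage lambda t0 transcription terminator.

The insert, ORI_BC_15, is recorded as a synthetic sequence. The feature table does not annotate it, so its exact position, length and composition cannot be read from the record. The name, together with the associated work on high-throughput identification of functional origins of replication in non-model bacteria, suggests a DNA barcode part intended to tag origin-of-replication constructs, but the catalogue entry states only "Level 0 part". The only other annotated elements are short fragments of a lac operator and of lacZα. These are most plausibly remnants of a lacZα screening cassette in the parent backbone that the part replaced, although the cloning method is listed as unknown. No expression cassette, reporter or tag is annotated beyond the resistance marker. The plasmid appears to function purely as a storage and donor vector, supplying this part for assembling plasmid libraries used to test replication origins across diverse bacteria.
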