Features (pLannotate 1.2.2; 6 found; start..end, strand, type, name):
    379..394     -  protein_bind   lac operator (fragment): The lac repressor binds to the lac operator to inhibit transcription in E. coli. This inhibition can be relieved by adding lactose or isopropyl-β-D-thiogalactopyranoside (IPTG). lac repressor encoded by lacI
    545..1133    -  rep_origin     ori: high-copy-number ColE1/pMB1/pBR322/pUC origin of replication
   1266..1360    -  terminator     lambda t0 terminator: transcription terminator from phage lambda
   1384..2040    -  CDS            cat: CAT_ECOLX - Experimental evidence at protein level: Swiss-Prot protein existence level 1. This enzyme is an effector of chloramphenicol resistance in bacteria. From Escherichia coli. This protein is used as a marker in many commonly used cloning vectors, such as pACYC184.
   2041..2143    -  promoter       cat promoter: promoter of the E. coli cat gene encoding chloramphenicol acetyltransferase
   2218..2261    -  CDS            lacZα (fragment): LacZα fragment of β-galactosidase; lacZ fragment
>Addgene plasmid #198991 | pGL0_90 [ORI_BC_15] | addgene full sequence | sequence record 401276 | Addgene NGS Result
CCGGAATCTATTGGCCTATGTCACTGAAACTATCCAAACACCCCATGTCGATACTGAACGTATCGACGCA
TACCTCCTTCCTTGAAAACGCACAATCAAGGTCTCGGTCAGGGTCACGCGTAGGACGCGTCGAGTAGGGT
TGTCAGGGGTAGTGTAACACGTTCCGCAGCCACACGCCGTGTGAAGCTGGGGAGTGAGACCAGTCCTTAC
CTGAAGAATAAGTGTCAGCCAGTGTAACCCGATGAGGAACCCAAAAGGCGAACCGGGCCAGACAACCCGG
CGGTATCGCACTCAAAGCCGAGGCTAGGTGGAGGCTCAGTGATGATAAGTCTGCGATGGTGGATGCATGT
GTCATGGTCATAGCTGTTTCCTGTGTGAAATTGTTATCCGCTCAGAGGGCACAATCCTATTCCGCGCTAT
CCGACAATCTCCAAGACATTAGGTGGAGTTCAGTTCGGCGTATGGCATATGTCGCTGGAAAGAACATGTG
AGCAAAAGGCCAGCAAAAGGCCAGGAACCGTAAAAAGGCCGCGTTGCTGGCGTTTTTCCATAGGCTCCGC
CCCCCTGACGAGCATCACAAAAATCGACGCTCAAGTCAGAGGTGGCGAAACCCGACAGGACTATAAAGAT
ACCAGGCGTTTCCCCCTGGAAGCTCCCTCGTGCGCTCTCCTGTTCCGACCCTGCCGCTTACCGGATACCT
GTCCGCCTTTCTCCCTTCGGGAAGCGTGGCGCTTTCTCATAGCTCACGCTGTAGGTATCTCAGTTCGGTG
TAGGTCGTTCGCTCCAAGCTGGGCTGTGTGCACGAACCCCCCGTTCAGCCCGACCGCTGCGCCTTATCCG
GTAACTATCGTCTTGAGTCCAACCCGGTAAGACACGACTTATCGCCACTGGCAGCAGCCACTGGTAACAG
GATTAGCAGAGCGAGGTATGTAGGCGGTGCTACAGAGTTCTTGAAGTGGTGGCCTAACTACGGCTACACT
AGAAGAACAGTATTTGGTATCTGCGCTCTGCTGAAGCCAGTTACCTTCGGAAAAAGAGTTGGTAGCTCTT
GATCCGGCAAACAAACCACCGCTGGTAGCGGTGGTTTTTTTGTTTGCAAGCAGCAGATTACGCGCAGAAA
AAAAGGATCTCAAGAAGATCCTTTGATCTTTTCTACGGGGTCTGACGCTCTATTCAACAAAGCCGCCGTC
CCGTCAAGTCAGCGTAAATGGGTAGGGGGCTTCAAATCGTCCCCCCATACGATATAAGTTGTTACTAGTG
CTTGGATTCTCACCAATAAAAAACGCCCGGCGGCAACCGAGCGTTCTGAACAAATCCAGATGGAGTTCTG
AGGTCATTACTGGATCTATCAACAGGAGTCCAAGCGAGCTCGATATCAAATTACGCCCCGCCCTGCCACT
CATCGCAGTACTGTTGTAATTCATTAAGCATTCTGCCGACATGGAAGCCATCACAAACGGCATGATGAAC
CTGAATCGCCAGCGGCATCAGCACCTTGTCGCCTTGCGTATAATATTTGCCCATGGTGAAAACGGGGGCG
AAGAAGTTGTCCATATTGGCCACGTTTAAATCAAAACTGGTGAAACTCACCCAGGGATTGGCTGAGACGA
AAAACATATTCTCAATAAACCCTTTAGGGAAATAGGCCAGGTTTTCACCGTAACACGCCACATCTTGCGA
ATATATGTGTAGAAACTGCCGGAAATCGTCGTGGTATTCACTCCAGAGCGATGAAAACGTTTCAGTTTGC
TCATGGAAAACGGTGTAACAAGGGTGAACACTATCCCATATCACCAGCTCACCGTCTTTCATTGCCATAC
GAAATTCCGGATGAGCATTCATCAGGCGGGCAAGAATGTGAATAAAGGCCGGATAAAACTTGTGCTTATT
TTTCTTTACGGTCTTTAAAAAGGCCGTAATATCCAGCTGAACGGTCTGGTTATAGGTACATTGAGCAACT
GACTGAAATGCCTCAAAATGTTCTTTACGATGCCATTGGGATATATCAACGGTGGTATATCCAGTGATTT
TTTTCTCCATTTTAGCTTCCTTAGCTCCTGAAAATCTCGATAACTCAAAAAATACGCCCGGTAGTGATCT
TATTTCATTATGGTGAAAGTTGGAACCTCTTACGTGCCGATCAACGTCTCATTGATACCTGAAACAAAAC
CCATCGTACGGCCAAGGAAGTCTCCAATAACTGTGATCCACCACAAGCGCCAGGGTTTTCCCAGTCACGA
CGTTGTAAAACGACGGCCAGTCATGCATAATCCGCACGCATCTGGAATAAGGAAGTGCCATTCCGCCTGA
CCT
